>Addgene plasmid #233652 | IK216 | addgene full sequence | sequence record 464724 | Addgene NGS Result
TGGGTTACATCGAACTGGATCTCAACAGCGGTAAGATCCTTGAGAGTTTTCGCCCCGAAGAACGTTTTCC
AATGATGAGCACTTTTAAAGTTCTGCTATGTGGCGCGGTATTATCCCGTATTGACGCCGGGCAAGAGCAA
CTCGGTCGCCGCATACACTATTCTCAGAATGACTTGGTTGAGTACTCACCAGTCACAGAAAAGCATCTTA
CGGATGGCATGACAGTAAGAGAATTATGCAGTGCTGCCATAACCATGAGTGATAACACTGCGGCCAACTT
ACTTCTGACAACGATCGGAGGACCGAAGGAGCTAACCGCTTTTTTGCACAACATGGGGGATCATGTAACT
CGCCTTGATCGTTGGGAACCGGAGCTGAATGAAGCCATACCAAACGACGAGCGTGACACCACGATGCCTG
TAGCAATGGCAACAACGTTGCGCAAACTATTAACTGGCGAACTACTTACTCTAGCTTCCCGGCAACAATT
AATAGACTGGATGGAGGCGGATAAAGTTGCAGGACCACTTCTGCGCTCGGCCCTTCCGGCTGGCTGGTTT
ATTGCTGATAAATCTGGAGCCGGTGAGCGTGGGTCTCGCGGTATCATTGCAGCACTGGGGCCAGATGGTA
AGCCCTCCCGTATCGTAGTTATCTACACGACGGGGAGTCAGGCAACTATGGATGAACGAAATAGACAGAT
CGCTGAGATAGGTGCCTCACTGATTAAGCATTGGTAACTGTCAGACCAAGTTTACTCATATATACTTTAG
ATTGATTTAAAACTTCATTTTTAATTTAAAAGGATCTAGGTGAAGATCCTTTTTGATAATCTCATGACCA
AAATCCCTTAACGTGAGTTTTCGTTCCACTGAGCGTCAGACCCCGTAGAAAAGATCAAAGGATCTTCTTG
AGATCCTTTTTTTCTGCGCGTAATCTGCTGCTTGCAAACAAAAAAACCACCGCTACCAGCGGTGGTTTGT
TTGCCGGATCAAGAGCTACCAACTCTTTTTCCGAAGGTAACTGGCTTCAGCAGAGCGCAGATACCAAATA
CTGTTCTTCTAGTGTAGCCGTAGTTAGGCCACCACTTCAAGAACTCTGTAGCACCGCCTACATACCTCGC
TCTGCTAATCCTGTTACCAGTGGCTGCTGCCAGTGGCGATAAGTCGTGTCTTACCGGGTTGGACTCAAGA
CGATAGTTACCGGATAAGGCGCAGCGGTCGGGCTGAACGGGGGGTTCGTGCACACAGCCCAGCTTGGAGC
GAACGACCTACACCGAACTGAGATACCTACAGCGTGAGCTATGAGAAAGCGCCACGCTTCCCGAAGGGAG
AAAGGCGGACAGGTATCCGGTAAGCGGCAGGGTCGGAACAGGAGAGCGCACGAGGGAGCTTCCAGGGGGA
AACGCCTGGTATCTTTATAGTCCTGTCGGGTTTCGCCACCTCTGACTTGAGCGTCGATTTTTGTGATGCT
CGTCAGGGGGGCGGAGCCTATGGAAAAACGCCAGCAACGCGGCCTTTTTACGGTTCCTGGCCTTTTGCTG
GCCTTTTGCTCACATGTTCTTTCCTGCGTTATCCCCTGATTCTGTGGATAACCGTATTACCGCCTTTGAG
TGAGCTGATACCGCTCGCCGCAGCCGAACGACCGAGCGCAGCGAGTCAGTGAGCGAGGAAGCGGAAGAGC
GCCCAATACGCAAACCGCCTCTCCCCGCGCGTTGGCCGATTCATTAATGCAGCGGATCCAGACATGATAA
GATACATTGATGAGTTTGGACAAACCACAACTAGAATGCAGTGAAAAAAATGCTTTATTTGTGAAATTTG
TGATGCTATTGCTTTATTTGTAACCATTATAAGCTGCAATAAACAAGTTAGCTTTTTGCAAAAGCCTAGG
CCTCCAAAAAAGCCTCCTCACTACTTCTGGAATAGCTCAGAGGCCGAGGCGGCCTCGGCCTCTGCATAAA
TAAAAAAAATTAGTCAGCCATGGGGCGGAGAATGGGCGGAACTGGGCGGAGTTAGGGGCGGGACTATGGT
TGCTGACTAATTGAGATGCGGATCCGCTGGCACGACAGGTTTCCCGACTGGAAAGCGGGCAGTGAGCGCA
ACGCAATTAATGTGAGTTAGCTCACTCATTAGGCACCCCAGGCTTTACACTTTATGCTTCCGGCTCGTAT
GTTGTGTGGAATTGTGAGCGGATAACAATTTCACACAGGAAACAGCTATGACCATGATTACGCCAAGCTT
GGGCTGCAGGTCGAGGGATCTCCATAAGAGAAGAGGGACAGCTATGACTGGGAGTAGTCAGGAGAGGAGG
AAAAATCTGGCTAGTAAAACATGTAAGGAAAATTTTAGGGATGTTAAAGAAAAAAATAACACAAAACAAA
ATATAAAAAAAATCTAACCTCAAGTCAAGGCTTTTCTATGGAATAAGGAATGGACAGCAGGGGGCTGTTT
CATATACTGATGACCTCTTTATAGCCAACCTTTGTTCATGGCAGCCAGCATATGGGCATATGTTGCCAAA
CTCTAAACCAAATACTCATTCTGATGTTTTAAATGATTTGCCCTCCCATATGTCCTTCCGAGTGAGAGAC
ACAAAAAATTCCAACACACTATTGCAATGAAAATAAATTTCCTTTATTAGCCAGAAGTCAGATGCTCAAG
GGGCTTCATGATGTCCCCATAATTTTTGGCAGAGGGAAAAAGATCTCAGTGGTATTTGTGAGCCAGGGCA
TTGGCCACACCAGCCACCACCTTCTGATAGGCAGCCTGCACCTGAGGAGTGCGGCCGCTTAATTAAGCTT
GTGCCCCAGTTTGCTAGGGAGGTCGCAGTATCTGGCCACTGCCACCTCGTGCTGCTCGACGTAGGTCTCG
TTGTTGGCCTCCTTGATTCTTTCCAGTCTGTAGTCCACATAGTAGACGCCAGGCATCTTGAGGTTCTTAG
CGGGTTTCTTGGATCTATATGTGGTCTTGATGTTTGCGATCAGATGGCTCCCGCCCACGAGCTTCAGGGC
CATGTCGTTTCTGCCTTCCAGGCCGCCGTCAGCGGGGTACAGCGTCTCGGTGAAGGCCTCCCAGCCGAGT
GTTTTCTTCTGCATCACAGGGCCGTTGGATGTGAAGTTCACCCCTCTGATCTTGACGTTGTAGATGAGGC
AGCCGTCCTGGAGGCTGGTGTCCTGGGTAGCGGTCAGCACGCCCCCGTCTTCGTATGTGGTGACTCTCTC
CCATGTGAAGCCCTCAGGGAAGGACTGCTTGAAGAAGTCGGGGATGCCCTGGGTGTGGTTGATGAAGGTC
TTGCTGCCGTAGAGGAAGCTAGTAGCCAGGATGTCGAAGGCGAAGGGGAGAGGGCCGCCCTCGACCACCT
TGATTCTCATGGTCTGGGTGCCCTCGTAGGGCTTGCCTTCGCCCTCGGATGTGCACTTGAAGTGATGGTT
GTCCACGGTGCCCTCCATGTACAGCTTCATGTGCATGTTCTCCTTAATCAGCTCGCTCATGGTGGCGGCA
CCGGTGGATCCCGGGCCCGCGGTACCGTCGACTGCAGAATTCAATTTAAATCGTACCGAGCGACTCGAGA
TAACTTCGTATAATGTATGCTATACGAAGTTATTCGGATTTGATCCAGACATGATAAGATACATTGATGA
GTTTGGACAAACCACAACTAGAATGCAGTGAAAAAAATGCTTTATTTGTGAAATTTGTGATGCTATTGCT
TTATTTGTAACCATTATAAGCTGCAATAAACAAGTTATCGATGGGGTGGGCGAAGAACTCCAGCATGAGA
TCCCCGCGCTGGAGGATCATCCAGCCGGCGTCCCGGAAAACGATTCCGAAGCCCAACCTTTCATAGAAGG
CGGCGGTGGAATCGAAATCTCGTGATGGCAGGTTGGGCGTCGCTTGGTCGGTCATTTCGAACCCCAGAGT
CCCGCTCAGAAGAACTCGTCAAGAAGGCGATAGAAGGCGATGCGCTGCGAATCGGGAGCGGCGATACCGT
AAAGCACGAGGAAGCGGTCAGCCCATTCGCCGCCAAGCTCTTCAGCAATATCACGGGTAGCCAACGCTAT
GTCCTGATAGCGGTCCGCCACACCCAGCCGGCCACAGTCGATGAATCCAGAAAAGCGGCCATTTTCCACC
ATGATATTCGGCAAGCAGGCATCGCCATGGGTCACGACGAGATCCTCGCCGTCGGGCATGCGCGCCTTGA
GCCTGGCGAACAGTTCGGCTGGCGCGAGCCCCTGATGCTCTTCGTCCAGATCATCCTGATCGACAAGACC
GGCTTCCATCCGAGTACGTGCTCGCTCGATGCGATGTTTCGCTTGGTGGTCGAATGGGCAGGTAGCCGGA
TCAAGCGTATGCAGCCGCCGCATTGCATCAGCCATGATGGATACTTTCTCGGCAGGAGCAAGGTGAGATG
ACAGGAGATCCTGCCCCGGCACTTCGCCCAATAGCAGCCAGTCCCTTCCCGCTTCAGTGACAACGTCGAG
CACAGCTGCGCAAGGAACGCCCGTCGTGGCCAGCCACGATAGCCGCGCTGCCTCGTCCTGCAGTTCATTC
AGGGCACCGGACAGGTCGGTCTTGACAAAAAGAACCGGGCGCCCCTGCGCTGACAGCCGGAACACGGCGG
CATCAGAGCAGCCGATTGTCTGTTGTGCCCAGTCATAGCCGAATAGCCTCTCCACCCAAGCGGCCGGAGA
ACCTGCGTGCAATCCATCTTGTTCAATCATGCGAAACGATCCTCATCCTGTCTCTTGATCAGATCAAATC
CGATAACTTCGTATAATGTATGCTATACGAAGTTATACGCGTTCGCTCGAATTAATCAATTCTTTGCCAA
AATGATGAGACAGCACAATAACCAGCACGTTGCCCAGGAGCTGTAGGAAAAAGAAGAAGGCATGAACATG
GTTAGCAGAGGCTCTAGAGCCGCCGGTCACACGCCAGAAGCCGAACCCCGCCCTGCCCCGTCCCCCCCGA
AGGCAGCCGTCCCCCCGCGGACAGCCCCGAGGCTGGAGAGGGAGAAGGGGACGGCGGCGCGGCGACGCAC
GAAGGCCCTCCCCGCCCATTTCCTTCCTGCCGGCGCCGCACCGCTTCGCCCCGCGCCCGCTAGAGGGGGT
GCGGCGGCGCCTCCCAGATTTCGGCTCCGCACAGATTTGGGACAAAGGAAGTCCCTGCGCCCTCTCGCAC
GATTACCATAAAAGGCAATGGCTGCGGCTCGCCGCGCCTCGACAGCCGCCGGCGCTCCGGGGGCCGCCGC
GCCCCTCCCCCGAGCCCTCCCCGGCCCGAGGCGGCCCCGCCCCGCCCGGCACCCCCACCTGCCGCCACCC
CCCGCCCGGCACGGCGAGCCCCGCGCCACGCCCCGTACGGAGCCCCGCACCCGAAGCCGGGCCGTGCTCA
GCAACTCGGGGAGGGGGGTGCAGGGGGGGTTGCAGCCCGACCGACGCGCCCACACCCCCTGCTCACCCCC
CCACGCACACACCCCGCACGCAGCCTTTGTTCCCCTCGCAGCCCCCCCCGCACCGCGGGGCACCGCCCCC
GGCCGCGCTCCCCTCGCGCACACTGCGGAGCGCACAAAGCCCCGCGCCGCGCCCGCAGCGCTCACAGCCG
CCGGGCAGCGCGGAGCCGCACGCGGCGCTCCCCACGCACACACACACGCACGCACCCCCCGAGCCGCTCC
CCCCGCACAAAGGGCCCTCCCGGAGCCCCTCAAGGCTTTCACGCAGCCACAGAAAAGAAACAAGCCGTCA
TTAAACCAAGCGCTAATTACAGCCCGGAGGAGAAGGGCCGTCCCGCCCGCTCACCTGTGGGAGTAACGCG
GTCAGTCAGAGCCGGGGCGGGCGGCGCGAGGCGGCGGCGGAGCGGGGCACGGGGCGAAGGCAGCGCGCAG
CGACTCCCGCCCGCCGCGCGCTTCGCTTTTTATAGGGCCGCCGCCGCCGCCGCCTCGCCATAAAAGGAAA
CTTTCGGAGCGCGCCGCTCTGATTGGCTGCCGCCGCACCTCTCCGCCTCGCCCCGCCCCGCCCCTCGCCC
CGCCCCGCCCCGCCTGGCGCGCGCCCCCCCCCCCCCCCGCCCCCATCGCTGCACAAAATAATTAAAAAAT
AAATAAATACAAAATTGGGGGTGGGGAGGGGGGGGAGATGGGGAGAGTGAAGCAGAACGTGGGGCTCACC
TCGACCATGGTAATAGCGATGACTAATACGTAGATGTACTGCCAAGTAGGAAAGTCCCATAAGGTCATGT
ACTGGGCATAATGCCAGGCGGGCCATTTACCGTCATTGACGTCAATAGGGGGCGTACTTGGCATATGATA
CACTTGATGTACTGCCAAGTGGGCAGTTTACCGTAAATACTCCACCCATTGACGTCAATGGAAAGTCCCT
ATTGGCGTTACTATGGGAACATACGTCATTATTGACGTCAATGGGCGGGGGTCGTTGGGCGGTCAGCCAG
GCGGGCCATTTACCGTAAGTTATGTAACGCGGAACTCCATATATGGGCTATGAACTAATGACCCCGTAAT
TGATTACTATTAATAACTAGTCAATAATCAATGTCGACCCAGGTGGCACTTTTCGGGGAAATGTGCGCGG
AACCCCTATTTGTTTATTTTTCTAAATACATTCAAATATGTATCCGCTCATGAGACAATAACCCTGATAA
ATGCTTCAATAATATTGAAAAAGGAAGAGTATGAGTATTCAACATTTCCGTGTCGCCCTTATTCCCTTTT
TTGCGGCATTTTGCCTTCCTGTTTTTGCTCACCCAGAAACGCTGGTGAAAGTAAAAGATGCTGAAGATCA
GTTGGGTGCACGAG
Features (pLannotate 1.2.2; 23 found; start..end, strand, type, name):
    908..1496    +  rep_origin     ori: high-copy-number ColE1/pMB1/pBR322/pUC origin of replication
   1679..1733    +  CDS            lacI (fragment): lac repressor; lacI; The lac repressor binds to the lac operator to inhibit transcription in E. coli. This inhibition can be relieved by adding lactose or isopropyl-β-D-thiogalactopyranoside (IPTG).
   1735..1869    -  polyA_signal   SV40 poly(A) signal: SV40 polyadenylation signal
   1889..2023    -  rep_origin     SV40 ori: SV40 origin of replication
   2027..2049    -  promoter       SV40 promoter (fragment): SV40 enhancer and early promoter
   2056..2095    +  CDS            lacI (fragment): lac repressor; lacI; The lac repressor binds to the lac operator to inhibit transcription in E. coli. This inhibition can be relieved by adding lactose or isopropyl-β-D-thiogalactopyranoside (IPTG).
   2108..2129    +  protein_bind   CAP binding site: CAP binding activates transcription in the presence of cAMP. E. coli catabolite activator protein
   2144..2174    +  promoter       lac promoter: promoter for the E. coli lac operon
   2182..2198    +  protein_bind   lac operator: The lac repressor binds to the lac operator to inhibit transcription in E. coli. This inhibition can be relieved by adding lactose or isopropyl-β-D-thiogalactopyranoside (IPTG). lac repressor encoded by lacI
   2583..2638    -  polyA_signal   β-globin poly(A) signal: rabbit β-globin polyadenylation signal (Gil and Proudfoot, 1987)
   2709..2780    -  CDS            HBB (fragment): HBB_PONPY - Experimental evidence at transcript level: Swiss-Prot protein existence level 2. Involved in oxygen transport from the lung to the various peripheral tissues. From Pongo pygmaeus (Bornean orangutan).
   2789..3490    -  CDS            TagBFP: monomeric blue fluorescent protein mammalian codon-optimized
   3506..3542    -  misc_feature   MCS (fragment): multiple cloning site
   3570..3603    -  protein_bind   loxP: Cre-mediated recombination occurs in the 8-bp core sequence (GCATACAT). Cre recombinase
   3612..3746    -  polyA_signal   SV40 poly(A) signal: SV40 polyadenylation signal
   3753..3905    -  CDS            ble (fragment): BLE_KLEPN - Experimental evidence at protein level: Swiss-Prot protein existence level 1. Binding protein with a strong affinity to the bleomycin family of antibiotics. Binds to CL990; an antimitotic-antibiotic compound. From Klebsiella pneumoniae.
   3929..4720    -  CDS            neo: KKA2_KLEPN - Also known as kan, nptII. Experimental evidence at protein level: Swiss-Prot protein existence level 1. Resistance to kanamycin, neomycin, paromomycin, ribostamycin, butirosin and gentamicin B. From Klebsiella pneumoniae.
   4763..4796    -  protein_bind   loxP: Cre-mediated recombination occurs in the 8-bp core sequence (GCATACAT). Cre recombinase
   4871..5887    -  intron         chimeric intron: chimera between introns from chicken β-actin and rabbit β-globin
   5888..6164    -  promoter       chicken β-actin promoter: No description available
   6166..6545    -  enhancer       CMV enhancer: human cytomegalovirus immediate early enhancer
   6576..6680    +  promoter       AmpR promoter: bla
   6681..737     +  CDS            AmpR (across the origin): β-lactamase; bla; confers resistance to ampicillin, carbenicillin, and related antibiotics
