[The description below was written by a language model from this plasmid's Addgene catalogue record and pLannotate feature annotations shown in this document.]
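Description:
IK216 is a mammalian expression plasmid that serves as a fluorescent reporter of Cre recombinase activity, built around a loxP-STOP-loxP-BFP cassette. The backbone is not named in the record, but the annotated features show a high-copy ColE1/pUC-type origin and an AmpR (β-lactamase) gene with its own promoter for propagation and ampicillin selection in E. coli. The annotation also picks up remnants typical of cloning vector backbones: lac promoter/operator and CAP site, short lacI fragments, and an SV40 origin with a fragment of the SV40 promoter and a poly(A) signal.

The reporter unit is driven by a CAG-type promoter, made up of the CMV immediate-early enhancer, the chicken β-actin promoter and the chimeric β-actin/β-globin intron, which gives strong constitutive transcription in many mammalian cell types. Immediately downstream, two loxP sites flank the STOP element, which here consists of a neomycin phosphotransferase (neo) coding sequence, a fragment of the ble gene and an SV40 polyadenylation signal. Before recombination, transcripts read into neo and terminate at this poly(A) signal, so the downstream TagBFP coding sequence should not be expressed. Assuming the loxP sites are directly repeated, as the excision design implies, Cre removes the floxed segment and places the mammalian codon-optimized TagBFP directly under the CAG promoter, with a rabbit β-globin poly(A) signal terminating the message.

Blue fluorescence therefore marks cells in which Cre has been active. The associated work concerns multiplexed light-inducible recombinases in mammalian cells, which suggests the plasmid serves as a readout for Cre activity in such systems.
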