Addgene plasmid #233652: IK216
Purpose: Cre BFP Reporter; loxP-STOP-loxP-BFP
Depositing lab: Wilson Wong. Depositing organization: Boston University Main Campus. Publication: Multiplexing light-inducible recombinases to control cell fate, Boolean logic, and cell patterning in mammalian cells. Tous C, Kinstlinger IS, Rice MEL, Deng J, Wong WW. Sci Adv. 2025 May 9;11(19):eadt1971. doi: 10.1126/sciadv.adt1971. Epub 2025 May 9. PubMed 40344052.
Backbone
  Vector backbone: Unknown
  Vector type: Mammalian Expression
Growth in bacteria
  Bacterial resistance: Ampicillin, 100 μg/mL
  Growth temperature: 37°C
  Growth strain: DH5alpha
  Copy number: High Copy
Gene/Insert
  Gene/Insert name: loxP-STOP-loxP-BFP
  Species: H. sapiens (human)
  Mutation: None
  Cloning method: Gibson Cloning
Terms and licenses: Academic/Nonprofit Terms; Industry Terms: Not Available to Industry
How to cite: IK216 was a gift from Wilson Wong (Addgene plasmid # 233652 ; http://n2t.net/addgene:233652 ; RRID:Addgene_233652)
